Addgene plasmid #135658: pQlox66F
Purpose: Clostridial vector, encoding a targetron carrying a lox66 site in the forward (sense) orientation. Retarget intron to insert lox66 onto genome at desired site.
Depositing lab: Andrew Tolonen. Depositing organization: Genoscope, Centre National de Sequencage (CEA). Publication: A Targetron-Recombinase System for Large-Scale Genome Engineering of Clostridia. Cerisy T, Rostain W, Chhun A, Boutard M, Salanoubat M, Tolonen AC. mSphere. 2019 Dec 11;4(6). pii: 4/6/e00710-19. doi: 10.1128/mSphere.00710-19. PubMed 31826971.
Backbone
  Vector backbone: pAT19
  Backbone size w/o insert (bp): 6500
  Total vector size (bp): 10208
  Vector type: Bacterial Expression, Cre/Lox
Growth in bacteria
  Bacterial resistance: Erythromycin, 200 μg/mL
  Growth temperature: 37°C
  Growth strain: DH5alpha
  Copy number: High Copy
Gene/Insert
  Gene/Insert name: Intron containing lox site
  Species: Synthetic
  Insert size (bp): 3507
  Promoter: pFer
  Cloning method: Restriction Enzyme; 5′ cloning site PaeI (not destroyed); 3′ cloning site XhoI (not destroyed)
  Sequencing primers: 5′ CTTCCGGCTCGTATGTTGTG; 3′ TACATCACCGACGAGCAAGG
Resource information
  A portion of this plasmid was derived from a plasmid made by: Intron from pQint (addgene 25819)
Terms and licenses: Academic/Nonprofit Terms; Industry Terms: Not Available to Industry
Depositor comments: Use in combination with pQlox71F (addgene 135655) or pQlox71R (addgene 135656), then pQcre1 (addgene 135659). Transcription of LtrB-derived group II intron is driven by the pFer promoter. Redesign intron to target gene using TargeTron or Clostron algorithms (links below), then clone by SOE-PCR or gene synthesis ligation between NdeI and BsrGI sites. Lox66 and Lox71 must be in same orientation to delete the intervening sequence, but the directions of introns relative to one another can generate inverted repeats in the chromosome after deletion has taken place, leading to futher recombinations events. See publication for details. Intron redesign links http://www.clostron.com/clostron1.php http://www.targetrons.com/targetron_pLtrB.php Reference for intron redesign Heap JT, Pennington OJ, Cartman ST, Carter GP, Minton NP. The ClosTron: A universal gene knock-out system for the genus Clostridium. J Microbiol Methods. 2007;70(3):452-464. Perutka J, Wang W, Goerlitz D, Lambowitz AM. Use of Computer-designed Group II Introns to Disrupt Escherichia coli DExH / D-box Protein and DNA Helicase Genes. 2004:421-439.
How to cite: pQlox66F was a gift from Andrew Tolonen (Addgene plasmid # 135658 ; http://n2t.net/addgene:135658 ; RRID:Addgene_135658)
