[The description below was written by a language model from this plasmid's Addgene catalogue record and pLannotate feature annotations shown in this document.]
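Description:
pQlox66F is an E. coli–Clostridium shuttle vector of about 10.2 kb, built on the pAT19 backbone, that delivers a targetron (mobile group II intron) carrying a lox66 recombinase site. In E. coli it replicates from a high-copy ColE1/pUC-type origin. The annotated repS and copR genes, related to the pIP501 family of Gram-positive replicons, provide replication and copy control in the clostridial host. Selection is by erythromycin, through an erm rRNA methyltransferase preceded by its regulatory leader peptide. An IncP oriT with traJ allows the plasmid to be mobilised by conjugation. Short fragments of bla, lacI, TcR and lacZα, along with the lac promoter/operator, appear to be remnants of earlier cloning steps.

The roughly 3.5 kb synthetic insert, cloned between PaeI and XhoI, is an LtrB-derived group II intron taken from pQint and transcribed from the pFer promoter, which the feature table does not annotate. The lox66 site lies within the intron in the forward (sense) orientation. A full-length ltrA gene downstream encodes the intron protein, whose reverse transcriptase, maturase and DNA endonuclease activities promote splicing and insertion of the intron into chromosomal DNA. The intron targeting region is redesigned with standard targetron algorithms and replaced between the NdeI and BsrGI sites, which places lox66 at a chosen genomic locus.

The plasmid is one part of a targetron-recombinase system for large-scale genome engineering in clostridia. It is used with a companion lox71 targetron plasmid and then a Cre-expressing plasmid. Deleting the intervening chromosomal segment requires lox66 and lox71 to be in the same orientation. The depositor notes that, depending on the relative direction of the two introns, inverted repeats can remain after deletion and lead to further recombination.
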