Features (pLannotate 1.2.2; 24 found; start..end, strand, type, name):
     11..62      -  misc_feature   bom (fragment): basis of mobility region from pBR322
     61..156     -  CDS            traI (fragment): TRAI6_ECOLX - Experimental evidence at protein level: Swiss-Prot protein existence level 1. The initiation process of transfer DNA synthesis requires the interaction of at least three plasmid-specific components (TraH, I, and J) at the transfer origin resulting in the assembly of a specialised nucleoprotein complex - the relaxosome. Site- and strand-specific cleavage at the transfer origin is dependent on TraI and TraJ. From Escherichia coli.
    194..565     -  CDS            traJ: oriT-recognizing protein; traJ
    598..707     -  oriT           oriT: incP origin of transfer
    962..1042    +  CDS            ermC: LPRM_ENTFL - Protein predicted: Swiss-Prot protein existence level 4. This peptide is involved in the control mechanism of the synthesis of the erythromycin resistance protein. From Enterococcus faecalis (Streptococcus faecalis).
   1170..1904    +  CDS            erm: ERM_STREE - Experimental evidence at protein level: Swiss-Prot protein existence level 1. This protein produces a dimethylation of the adenine residue at position 2085 in 23S rRNA, resulting in reduced affinity between ribosomes and macrolide-lincosamide-streptogramin B antibiotics. From Streptococcus pneumoniae.
   2038..2274    +  CDS            copR (fragment): COPR_STRAG - Protein predicted: Swiss-Prot protein existence level 4. Involved in copy control of plasmid pIP501. From Streptococcus agalactiae.
   2985..4472    +  CDS            repS: REPS_STRPY - Protein predicted: Swiss-Prot protein existence level 4. Essential for replication. From Streptococcus pyogenes.
   4971..5184    +  CDS            bla(M) (fragment): β-lactamase lacking the signal sequence; bla(M); allows cytosolic expression of β-lactamase
   5356..5944    +  rep_origin     ori: high-copy-number ColE1/pMB1/pBR322/pUC origin of replication
   6127..6219    +  CDS            lacI (fragment): lac repressor; lacI; The lac repressor binds to the lac operator to inhibit transcription in E. coli. This inhibition can be relieved by adding lactose or isopropyl-β-D-thiogalactopyranoside (IPTG).
   6232..6253    +  protein_bind   CAP binding site: CAP binding activates transcription in the presence of cAMP. E. coli catabolite activator protein
   6268..6298    +  promoter       lac promoter: promoter for the E. coli lac operon
   6306..6322    +  protein_bind   lac operator: The lac repressor binds to the lac operator to inhibit transcription in E. coli. This inhibition can be relieved by adding lactose or isopropyl-β-D-thiogalactopyranoside (IPTG). lac repressor encoded by lacI
   6359..6376    -  misc_feature   MCS (fragment): pUC18/19 multiple cloning site
   7536..7569    +  protein_bind   lox66: Right element (RE) mutant of loxP (Araki et al., 2010). Cre-mediated recombination occurs in the 8-bp core sequence (GCATACAT). Cre recombinase
   7573..7659    +  CDS            ltrA (fragment): LTRA_LACLC - Also known as matR. Experimental evidence at protein level: Swiss-Prot protein existence level 1. Multifunctional protein that promotes group II intron splicing and mobility by acting both on RNA and DNA. It has three activities: reverse transcriptase (RT) for intron duplication, maturase to promote splicing, and DNA endonuclease for site-specific cleavage of recipient alleles. The intron-encoded protein promotes splicing by facilitating the formation of the catalytically active structure of the intron RNA. After splicing, the protein remains bound to the excised intron lariat RNA
   7671..7689    +  promoter       T7 promoter: promoter for bacteriophage T7 RNA polymerase
   7721..7818    +  ncRNA          Intron gpII: Accession: RF00029 - Group II catalytic intron
   7852..7874    +  RBS            RBS: efficient ribosome binding site from bacteriophage T7 gene 10 (Olins and Rangwala, 1989)
   7892..7966    +  CDS            TcR (fragment): tetracycline efflux protein; tet; confers resistance to tetracycline
   8066..9862    +  CDS            ltrA: LTRA_LACLC - Also known as matR. Experimental evidence at protein level: Swiss-Prot protein existence level 1. Multifunctional protein that promotes group II intron splicing and mobility by acting both on RNA and DNA. It has three activities: reverse transcriptase (RT) for intron duplication, maturase to promote splicing, and DNA endonuclease for site-specific cleavage of recipient alleles. The intron-encoded protein promotes splicing by facilitating the formation of the catalytically active structure of the intron RNA. After splicing, the protein remains bound to the excised intron lariat RNA
   9884..10041   +  CDS            lacZα (fragment): LacZα fragment of β-galactosidase; lacZ fragment
  10061..5       +  CDS            lacZα (fragment) (across the origin): LacZα fragment of β-galactosidase; lacZ fragment
>Addgene plasmid #135658 | pQlox66F | addgene full sequence | sequence record 275772 | Addgene NGS Result
GCGAATGGCGCCTGATGCGGTATTTTCTCCTTACGCATCTGTGCGGTATTTCACACCGCATAGGGGATCG
GTCTTGCCTTGCTCGTCGGTGATGTACTTCACCAGCTCCGCGAAGTCGCTCTTCTTGATGGAGCGCATGG
GGACGTGCTTGGCAATCACGCGCACCCCCCGGCCGTTTTAGCGGCTAAAAAAGTCATGGCTCTGCCCTCG
GGCGGACCACGCCCATCATGACCTTGCCAAGCTCGTCCTGCTTCTCTTCGATCTTCGCCAGCAGGGCGAG
GATCGTGGCATCACCGAACCGCGCCGTGCGCGGGTCGTCGGTGAGCCAGAGTTTCAGCAGGCCGCCCAGG
CGGCCCAGGTCGCCATTGATGCGGGCCAGCTCGCGGACGTGCTCATAGTCCACGACGCCCGTGATTTTGT
AGCCCTGGCCGACGGCCAGCAGGTAGGCCGACAGGCTCATGCCGGCCGCCGCCGCCTTTTCCTCAATCGC
TCTTCGTTCGTCTGGAAGGCAGTACACCTTGATAGGTGGGCTGCCCTTCCTGGTTGGCTTGGTTTCATCA
GCCATCCGCTTGCCCTCATCTGTTACGCCGGCGGTAGCCGGCCAGCCTCGCAGAGCAGGATTCCCGTTGA
GCACCGCCAGGTGCGAATAAGGGACAGTGAAGAAGGAACACCCGCTCGCGGGTGGGCCTACTTCACCTAT
CCTGCCCGGCTGACGCCGTTGGATACACCAAGGAAAGTCTACACGAACCCTTTGGCAAAATCCTGTATAT
CGTGCGAAAAAGGATGGATATACCGAAAAAATCGCTATAATGACCCCGAAGCAGGGTTATGCAGCGGAAA
AGATCCCCCGAAGCAAACTTAAGAGTGTGTTGATAGTGCAGTATCTTAAAATTTTGTGTATAATAGGAAT
TGAAGTTAAATTAGATGCTAAAAATTTGTAATTAAGAAGGAGGGATTCGTCATGTTGGTATTCCAAATGC
GTAATGTAGATAAAACATCTACTGTTTTGAAACAGACTAAAAACAGTGATTACGCAGATAAATAAATACG
TTAGATTAATTCCTACCAGTGACTAATCTTATGACTTTTTAAACAGATAACTAAAATTACAAACAAATCG
TTTAACTTCTGTATTTATTTACAGATGTAATCACTTCAGGAGTAATTACATGAACAAAAATATAAAATAT
TCTCAAAACTTTTTAACGAGTGAAAAAGTACTCAACCAAATAATAAAACAATTGAATTTAAAAGAAACCG
ATACCGTTTACGAAATTGGAACAGGTAAAGGGCATTTAACGACGAAACTGGCTAAAATAAGTAAACAGGT
AACGTCTATTGAATTAGACAGTCATCTATTCAACTTATCGTCAGAAAAATTAAAACTGAACATTCGTGTC
ACTTTAATTCACCAAGATATTCTACAGTTTCAATTCCCTAACAAACAGAGGTATAAAATTGTTGGGAGTA
TTCCTTACCATTTAAGCACACAAATTATTAAAAAAGTGGTTTTTGAAAGCCATGCGTCTGACATCTATCT
GATTGTTGAAGAAGGATTCTACAAGCGTACCTTGGATATTCACCGAACACTAGGGTTGCTCTTGCACACT
CAAGTCTCGATTCAGCAATTGCTTAAGCTGCCAGCGGAATGCTTTCATCCTAAACCAAAAGTAAACAGTG
TCTTAATAAAACTTACCCGCCATACCACAGATGTTCCAGATAAATATTGGAAGCTATATACGTACTTTGT
TTCAAAATGGGTCAATCGAGAATATCGTCAACTGTTTACTAAAAATCAGTTTCATCAAGCAATGAAACAC
GCCAAAGTAAACAATTTAAGTACCATTACTTATGAGCAAGTATTGTCTATTTTTAATAGTTATCTATTAT
TTAACGGGAGGAAATAATTCTATGAGTCGCTTTTTTAAATTTGGAAAGTTACACGTTACTAAAGGGAATG
GAGATAAATTATTAGATATACTACTGACAGCTTCCAAGAAGCTAAAGAGGTCCCTAGCGCCTACGGGGAA
TTTGGGCAAATCAAAAGAAAAATTCTCCCAAGAATTAGAAATGAGTAGATCAAATTATTCACGAATAGAA
TCAGGAAAATCAGATCCAACCATAAAAACACTAGAACAAATTGCAAAGTTAACTAACTCAACGCTAGTAG
TGGATTTAATCCCAAATGAGCCAACAGAACCAGAACCAGAAACAGAATCAGAACAAGTAACATTGGATTT
AGAAATGGAAGAAGAAAAAAGCAATGACTTCGTGTGAATAATGCACGAAATCGTTGCTTATTTTTTTTAA
AAGCGGTATACTAGATATAACGAAACAACGAACTGAATAGAAACGAAAAAAGAGCCATGACACATTTATA
AAATGTTTGACGACATTTTATAAATGCATAGCCCGATAAGATTGCCAAACCAACGCTTATCAGTTAGTCA
GATGAACTCTTCCCTCGTAAGAAGTTATTTAATTAACTTTGTTTGAAGACGGTATATAACCGTACTATCA
TTATATAGGGAAATCAGAGAGTTTTCAAGTATCTAAGCTACTGAATTTAAGAATTGTTAAGCAATCAATC
GGAAATCGTTTGATTGCTTTTTTTGTATTCATTTATAGAAGGTGGAGTTTGTATGAATCATGATGAATGT
AAAACTTATATAAAAAATAGTTTATTGGAGATAAGAAAATTAGCAAATATCTATACACTAGAAACGTTTA
AGAAAGAGTTAGAAAAGAGAAATATCTACTTAGAAACAAAATCAGATAAGTATTTTTCTTCGGAGGGGGA
AGATTATATATATAAGTTAATAGAAAATAACAAAATAATTTATTCGATTAGTGGAAAAAAATTGACTTAT
AAAGGAAAAAAATCTTTTTCAAAACATGCAATATTGAAACAGTTGAATGAAAAAGCAAACCAAGTTAATT
AAACAACCTATTTTATAGGATTTATAGGAAAGGAGAACAGCTGAATGAATATCCCTTTTGTTGTAGAAAC
TGTGCTTCATGACGGCTTGTTAAAGTACAAATTTAAAAATAGTAAAATTCGCTCAATCACTACCAAGCCA
GGTAAAAGCAAAGGGGCTATTTTTGCGTATCGCTCAAAATCAAGCATGATTGGCGGTCGTGGTGTTGTTC
TGACTTCCGAGGAAGCGATTCAAGAAAATCAAGATACATTTACACATTGGACACCCAACGTTTATCGTTA
TGGAACGTATGCAGACGAAAACCGTTCATACACGAAAGGACATTCTGAAAACAATTTAAGACAAATCAAT
ACCTTCTTTATTGATTTTGATATTCACACGGCAAAAGAAACTATTTCAGCAAGCGATATTTTAACAACCG
CTATTGATTTAGGTTTTATGCCTACTATGATTATCAAATCTGATAAAGGTTATCAAGCATATTTTGTTTT
AGAAACGCCAGTCTATGTGACTTCAAAATCAGAATTTAAATCTGTCAAAGCAGCCAAAATAATTTCGCAA
AATATCCGAGAATATTTTGGAAAGTCTTTGCCAGTTGATCTAACGTGTAATCATTTTGGTATTGCTCGCA
TACCAAGAACGGACAATGTAGAATTTTTTGATCCTAATTACCGTTATTCTTTCAAAGAATGGCAAGATTG
GTCTTTCAAACAAACAGATAATAAGGGCTTTACTCGTTCAAGTCTAACGGTTTTAAGCGGTACAGAAGGC
AAAAAACAAGTAGATGAACCCTGGTTTAATCTCTTATTGCACGAAACGAAATTTTCAGGAGAAAAGGGTT
TAATAGGGCGTAATAACGTCATGTTTACCCTCTCTTTAGCCTACTTTAGTTCAGGCTATTCAATCGAAAC
GTGCGAATATAATATGTTTGAGTTTAATAATCGATTAGATCAACCCTTAGAAGAAAAAGAAGTAATCAAA
ATTGTTAGAAGTGCCTATTCAGAAAACTATCAAGGGGCTAATAGGGAATACATTACCATTCTTTGCAAAG
CTTGGGTATCAAGTGATTTAACCAGTAAAGATTTATTTGTCCGTCAAGGGTGGTTTAAATTCAAGAAAAA
AAGAAGCGAACGTCAACGTGTTCATTTGTCAGAATGGAAAGAAGATTTAATGGCTTATATTAGCGAAAAA
AGCGATGTATACAAGCCTTATTTAGTGACGACCAAAAAAGAGATTAGAGAAGTGCTAGGCATTCCTGAAC
GGACATTAGATAAATTGCTGAAGGTACTGAAGGCGAATCAGGAAATTTTCTTTAAGATTAAACCAGGAAG
AAATGGTGGCATTCAACTTGCTAGTGTTAAATCATTGTTGCTATCGATCATTAAAGTAAAAAAAGAAGAA
AAAGAAAGCTATATAAAGGCGCTGACAAATTCTTTTGACTTAGAGCATACATTCATTCAAGAGACTTTAA
ACAAGCTAGCAGAACGCCCTAAAACGGACACACAACTCGATTTGTTTAGCTATGATACAGGCTGAAAATA
AAACCCGCACTATGCCATTACATTTATATCTATGATACGTGTTTGTTTTTTCTTTGCTGTTTAGCGAATG
ATTAGCAGAAATATACAGAGTAAGATTTTAATTAATTATTAGGGGGAGAAGGAGAGAGTAGCCCGAAAAC
TTTTAGTTGGCTTGGACTGAACGAAGTGAGGGAAAGGCTACTAAAACGTCGAGGGGCAGTGAGAGCGAAG
CGAACACTTGATTTTTTAATTTTCTATCTTTTATAGGTCATTAGAGTATACTTATTTGTCCTATAAACTA
TTTAGCAGCATAATAGATTTATTGAATAGGTCATTTAAGTTGAGCATATTAGAGGAGGAAAATCTTGGAG
AAATATTTGAAGAACCCGATTACATGGATTGGATTAGTTCTTGTGGTTACGTGGTTTTTAACTAAAAGTA
GTGAATTTTTGATTTTTGGTGTGTGTGTCTTGTTGTTAGTATTTGCTAGTCAAAGTGATTAAATAGAATT
GACCACTTCTGCGCTCGGCCCTTCCGGCTGGCTGGTTTATTGCTGATAAATCTGGAGCCGGTGAGCGTGG
GTCTCGCGGTATCATTGCAGCACTGGGGCCAGATGGTAAGCCCTCCCGTATCGTAGTTATCTACACGACG
GGGAGTCAGGCAACTATGGATGAACGAAATAGACAGATCGCTGAGATAGGTGCCTCACTGATTAAGCATT
GGTAACTGTCAGACCAAGTTTACTCATATATACTTTAGATTGATTTAAAACTTCATTTTTAATTTAAAAG
GATCTAGGTGAAGATCCTTTTTGATAATCTCATGACCAAAATCCCTTAACGTGAGTTTTCGTTCCACTGA
GCGTCAGACCCCGTAGAAAAGATCAAAGGATCTTCTTGAGATCCTTTTTTTCTGCGCGTAATCTGCTGCT
TGCAAACAAAAAAACCACCGCTACCAGCGGTGGTTTTTTTGCCGGATCAAGAGCTACCAACTCTTTTTCC
GAAGGTAACTGGCTTCAGCAGAGCGCAGATACCAAATACTGTTCTTCTAGTGTAGCCGTAGTTAGGCCAC
CACTTCAAGAACTCTGTAGCACCGCCTACATACCTCGCTCTGCTAATCCTGTTACCAGTGGCTGCTGCCA
GTGGCGATAAGTCGTGTCTTACCGGGTTGGACTCAAGACGATAGTTACCGGATAAGGCGCAGCGGTCGGG
CTGAACGGGGGGTTCGTGCACACAGCCCAGCTTGGAGCGAACGACCTACACCGAACTGAGATACCTACAG
CGTGAGCTATGAGAAAGCGCCACGCTTCCCGAAGGGAGAAAGGCGGACAGGTATCCGGTAAGCGGCAGGG
TCGGAACAGGAGAGCGCACGAGGGAGCTTCCAGGGGGAAACGCCTGGTATCTTTATAGTCCTGTCGGGTT
TCGCCACCTCTGACTTGAGCGTCGATTTTTGTGATGCTCGTCAGGGGGGCGGAGCCTATGGAAAAACGCC
AGCAACGCGGCCTTTTTACGGTTCCTGGCCTTTTGCTGGCCTTTTGCTCACATGTTCTTTCCTGCGTTAT
CCCCTGATTCTGTGGATAACCGTATTACCGCCTTTGAGTGAGCTGATACCGCTCGCCGCAGCCGAACGAC
CGAGCGCAGCGAGTCAGTGAGCGAGGAAGCGGAAGAGCGCCCAATACGCAAACCGCCTCTCCCCGCGCGT
TGGCCGATTCATTAATGCAGCTGGCACGACAGGTTTCCCGACTGGAAAGCGGGCAGTGAGCGCAACGCAA
TTAATGTGAGTTAGCTCACTCATTAGGCACCCCAGGCTTTACACTTTATGCTTCCGGCTCGTATGTTGTG
TGGAATTGTGAGCGGATAACAATTTCACACAGGAAACAGCTATGACCATGATTACGCCAAGCTTGCATGC
CTGCAGTTTGGTCAACATTTAACCTCTAATCTTCTAGTTCATTTATATGTCCATGAATTGAATTTCATAC
ATAGTTTTCAATTGTATGGATGTAGTATGACAGAAAATCAAAAAATCATACTTATTATATTTAGGTAGTT
ACTGTTAATTTTTAGTATGTTAATTTCTAATCTGAGTTCTTTCCGTATTATAATAAGTGTAAAGATCACA
CCATATTTTTACAGTTTTTACACGTTTCATTAATAATTTCTTATATTTCTTTATTTGTTTGTAAAATTTA
CTTAAATTTCGCCAGAAAACAAAAGAAAGCCTTTACTAATTAATAGTTTAGTGATACTCTTTTATGTAGG
TATTTTTTAAAATACATTAAACCTAGGTAATTGAGGAAAGTTACAATTACCATTATATAAGGAGGATATT
CAAACCATATGGGATCCCCAGCTTCGTCGATCGTGAAGATTTAATCAATGTGCGCCCAGATAGGGTGTTA
AGTCAAGTAGTTTAAGGTACTACTCTGTAAGATAACACAGAAAACAGCCAACCTAACCGAAAAGCGAAAG
CTGATACGGGAACAGAGCACGGTTGGAAAGCGATGAGTTACCTAAAGACAATCGGGTACGACTGAGTCGC
AATGTTAATCAGATATAAGGTATAAGTTGTGTTTACTGAACGCAAGTTTCTAATTTCGGTTAAATCTCGA
TAGAGGAAAGTGTCTGAAACCTCTAGTACAAAGAAAGGTAAGTTAGCATTGATGACTTATCTGTTATCAC
CACATTTGTACAATCTGTAGGAGAACCTATGGGAACGAAACGAAAGCGATGCCGAGAATCTGAATTTACC
AAGACTTAACACTAACTGGGGATACCCTAAACAAGAATGCCTAATAGAAAGGAGGAAAAAGGCTATAGCA
CTAGAGCTTGAAAATCTTGCAAGGGTACGGAGTACTCGTAGTAGTCTGAGAAGGGTAACGCCCTTTACAT
GGCAAAGGGGTACAGTTATTGTGTACTAAAATTAAAAATTGATTAGGGAGGAAAACCTCAAAATGAAACC
AACAATGGCAATTTTAGAAAGAATCAGTAAAAATTCACAAGAAAATATAGACGAAGTTTTTACAAGACTT
TATCGTTATCTTTTACGTCCAGATATTTATTACGTGGCGACGCGTATAACTTCGTATAGCATACATTATA
CGAACGGTAACGCGTTGGGAAATGGCAATGATAGCGAAACAACGTAAAACTCTTGTTGTATGCTTTCATT
GTCATCGTCACGTGATTCATAAACACAAGTGAATGTCGACTAATACGACTCACTATAGGGTCGACAGTGA
ATTTTTACGAACGAACAATAACAGAGCCGTATACTCCGAGAGGGGTACGTACGGTTCCCGAAGAGGGTGG
TGCAAACCAGTCACAGTAATGTGAACAAGGCGGTACCTCCCTACTTCACCATATCATTTTCTGCAGCCCC
CTAGAAATAATTTTGTTTAACTTTAAGAAGGAGATATACATATATGGCTAGATCGTCCATTCCGACAGCA
TCGCCAGTCACTATGGCGTGCTGCTAGCGCTATATGCGTTGATGCAATTTCTATGCACTCGTAGTAGTCT
GAGAAGGGTAACGCCCTTTACATGGCAAAGGGGTACAGTTATTGTGTACTAAAATTAAAAATTGATTAGG
GAGGAAAACCTCAAAATGAAACCAACAATGGCAATTTTAGAAAGAATCAGTAAAAATTCACAAGAAAATA
TAGACGAAGTTTTTACAAGACTTTATCGTTATCTTTTACGTCCAGATATTTATTACGTGGCGTATCAAAA
TTTATATTCCAATAAAGGAGCTTCCACAAAAGGAATATTAGATGATACAGCGGATGGCTTTAGTGAAGAA
AAAATAAAAAAGATTATTCAATCTTTAAAAGACGGAACTTACTATCCTCAACCTGTACGAAGAATGTATA
TTGCAAAAAAGAATTCTAAAAAGATGAGACCTTTAGGAATTCCAACTTTCACAGATAAATTGATCCAAGA
AGCTGTGAGAATAATTCTTGAATCTATCTATGAACCGGTATTCGAAGATGTGTCTCACGGTTTTAGACCT
CAACGAAGCTGTCACACAGCTTTGAAAACAATCAAAAGAGAGTTTGGCGGCGCAAGATGGTTTGTGGAGG
GAGATATAAAAGGCTGCTTCGATAATATAGACCACGTTACACTCATTGGACTCATCAATCTTAAAATCAA
AGATATGAAAATGAGCCAATTGATTTATAAATTTCTAAAAGCAGGTTATCTGGAAAACTGGCAGTATCAC
AAAACTTACAGCGGAACACCTCAAGGTGGAATTCTATCTCCTCTTTTGGCCAACATCTATCTTCATGAAT
TGGATAAGTTTGTTTTACAACTCAAAATGAAGTTTGACCGAGAAAGTCCAGAAAGAATAACACCTGAATA
TCGGGAGCTCCACAATGAGATAAAAAGAATTTCTCACCGTCTCAAGAAGTTGGAGGGTGAAGAAAAAGCT
AAAGTTCTTTTAGAATATCAAGAAAAACGTAAAAGATTACCCACACTCCCCTGTACCTCACAGACAAATA
AAGTATTGAAATACGTCCGGTATGCGGACGACTTCATTATCTCTGTTAAAGGAAGCAAAGAGGACTGTCA
ATGGATAAAAGAACAATTAAAACTTTTTATTCATAACAAGCTAAAAATGGAATTGAGTGAAGAAAAAACA
CTCATCACACATAGCAGTCAACCCGCTCGTTTTCTGGGATATGATATACGAGTAAGGAGATCTGGAACGA
TAAAACGATCTGGTAAAGTCAAAAAGAGAACACTCAATGGGAGTGTAGAACTCCTTATTCCTCTTCAAGA
CAAAATTCGTCAATTTATTTTTGACAAGAAAATAGCTATCCAAAAGAAAGATAGCTCATGGTTTCCAGTT
CACAGGAAATATCTTATTCGTTCAACAGACTTAGAAATCATCACAATTTATAATTCTGAACTCCGCGGGA
TTTGTAATTACTACGGTCTAGCAAGTAATTTTAACCAGCTCAATTATTTTGCTTATCTTATGGAATACAG
CTGTCTAAAAACGATAGCCTCCAAACATAAGGGAACACTTTCAAAAACCATTTCCATGTTTAAAGATGGA
AGTGGTTCGTGGGGGATCCCGTATGAGATAAAGCAAGGTAAGCAGCGCCGTTATTTTGCAAATTTTAGTG
AATGTAAATCCCCTTATCAATTTACGGATGAGATAAGTCAAGCTCCTGTATTGTATGGCTATGCCCGGAA
TACTCTTGAAAACAGGTTAAAAGCTAAATGTTGTGAATTATGTGGGACGTCTGATGAAAATACTTCCTAT
GAAATTCACCATGTCAATAAGGTCAAAAATCTTAAAGGCAAAGAAAAATGGGAAATGGCAATGATAGCGA
AACAACGTAAAACTCTTGTTGTATGCTTTCATTGTCATCGTCACGTGATTCATAAACACAAGTGAGATGG
GTACCCTCGAGGAATTCACTGGCCGTCGTTTTACAACGTCGTGACTGGGAAAACCCTGGCGTTACCCAAC
TTAATCGCCTTGCAGCACATCCCCCTTTCGCCAGCTGGCGTAATAGCGAAGAGGCCCGCACCGATCGCCC
TTCCCAACAGTTGCGCAGCCTGAATGGCGAATGGCGGGTACCGAGCTCGAATTCACTGGCCGTCGTTTTA
CAACGTCGTGACTGGGAAAACCCTGGCGTTACCCAACTTAATCGCCTTGCAGCACATCCCCCTTTCGCCA
GCTGGCGTAATAGCGAAGAGGCCCGCACCGATCGCCCTTCCCAACAGTTGCGCAGCCTGAATG
